>Addgene plasmid #55322 | mTagBFP2-Rab5a-7 | depositor partial sequence | sequence record 85727 | insert sequence
GACGTCAGATCCGCTAGCGGTGGCCACCATGGTGTCTAAGGGCGAAGAGCTGATTAAGGAGAACATGCAC
ATGAAGCTGTACATGGAGGGCACCGTGGACAACCATCACTTCAAGTGCACATCCGAGGGCGAAGGCAAGC
CCTACGAGGGCACCCAGACCATGAGAATCAAGGTGGTCGAGGGCGGCCCTCTCCCCTTCGCCTTCGACAT
CCTGGCTACTAGCTTCCTCTACGGCAGCAAGACCTTCATCAACCACACCCAGGGCATCCCCGACTTCTTC
AAGCAGTCCTTCCCTGAGGGCTTCACATGGGAGAGAGTCACCACATACGAAGACGGGGGCGTGCTGACCG
CTACCCAGGACACCAGCCTCCAGGACGGCTGCCTCATCTACAACGTCAAGATCAGAGGGGTGAACTTCAC
ATCCAACGGCCCTGTGATGCAGAAGAAAACACTCGGCTGGGAGGCCTTCACCGAGACGCTGTACCCCGCT
GACGGCGGCCTGGAAGGCAGAAACGACATGGCCCTGAAGCTCGTGGGCGGGAGCCATCTGATCGCAAACG
CCAAGACCACATATAGATCCAAGAAACCCGCTAAGAACCTCAAGATGCCTGGCGTCTACTATGTGGACTA
CAGACTGGAAAGAATCAAGGAGGCCAACAACGAGACCTACGTCGAGCAGCACGAGGTGGCAGTGGCCAGA
TACTGCGACCTCCCTAGCAAACTGGGGCACAAGCTTAATTCCGGACTCAGATCTCGAGCCATGGCTAGTC
GAGGCGCAACAAGACCCAACGGGCCAAATACTGGAAATAAAATATGCCAGTTCAAACTAGTACTTCTGGG
AGAGTCTGCTGTTGGCAAATCAAGCCTAGTGCTTCGTTTTGTGAAGGGCCAATTTCATGAATTTCAAGAG
AGTACCATAGGGGCTGCTTTTCTAACCCAAACTGTGTGTCTTGATGATACAACAGTAAAGTTTGAAATAT
GGGATACAGCTGGTCAAGAACGATACCATAGCTTAGCACCAATGTACTACAGAGGAGCACAAGCAGCCAT
AGTTGTATATGATATCACAAATGAGGAGTCCTTTGCCAGAGCCAAAAACTGGGTTAAAGAACTTCAGAGG
CAAGCCAGTCCTAACATTGTAATAGCTTTATCAGGAAACAAGGCTGATCTTGCAAATAAAAGAGCTGTCG
ATTTCCAGGAAGCACAGTCCTATGCAGATGACAACAGTTTATTATTCATGGAGACATCAGCTAAAACATC
GATGAATGTAAATGAAATATTCATGGCAATAGCTAAAAAGTTGCCAAAGAACGAACCACAGAATCCAGGA
GCAAATTCTGCCAGAGGAAGAGGAGTAGACCTTACTGAACCCACGCAGCCAACCAGGAATCAGTGTTGTA
GTAACTAAGGATCCACCGGATCTAGATAACTGATCATAATCAGCCATACCACATG
