>Addgene plasmid #55322 | mTagBFP2-Rab5a-7 | addgene partial sequence | sequence record 124106 | BFP-F 5'-CCTTCACCGAGACGCTGTA-3'
CAGAACGACATGGCCCTGAAGCTCGTGGGCGGGAGCCATCTGATCGCAAACGCCAAGACCACATATAGAT
CCAAGAAACCCGCTAAGAACCTCAAGATGCCTGGCGTCTACTATGTGGACTACAGACTGGAAAGAATCAA
GGAGGCCAACAACGAGACCTACGTCGAGCAGCACGAGGTGGCAGTGGCCAGATACTGCGACCTCCCTAGC
AAACTGGGGCACAAGCTTAATTCCGGACTCAGATCTCGAGCCATGGCTAGTCGAGGCGCAACAAGACCCA
ACGGGCCAAATACTGGAAATAAAATATGCCAGTTCAAACTAGTACTTCTGGGAGAGTCTGCTGTTGGCAA
ATCAAGCCTAGTGCTTCGTTTTGTGAAGGGCCAATTTCATGAATTTCAAGAGAGTACCATAGGGGCTGCT
TTTCTAACCCAAACTGTGTGTCTTGATGATACAACAGTAAAGTTTGAAATATGGGATACAGCTGGTCAAG
AACGATACCATAGCTTAGCACCAATGTACTACAGAGGAGCACAAGCAGCCATAGTTGTATATGATATCAC
AAATGAGGAGTCCTTTGCCAGAGCCAAAAACTGGGTTAAAGAACTTCAGAGGCAAGCCAGTCCTAACATT
GTAATAGCTTTATCAGGAAACAAGGCTGATCTTGCAAATAAAAGAGCTGTCGATTTCCAGGAAGCACAGT
CCTATGCAGATGACAACAGTTTATTATTCATGGAGACATCAGCTAAAACATCGATGAATGTAAATGAAAT
ATTCATGGCAATAGCTAAAAAGTTGCCAAAGAACGAACCACAGAATCCAGGAGCAAATTCTGCCAGAGGA
AGAGGAGTAGACCTTACTGAACCCACGCAGCCAACCAGGAATCAGTGTTGTAGTAACTAA
