[The description below was written by a language model from this plasmid's Addgene catalogue record.]
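Description:
mTagBFP2-Rab5a-7 is a mammalian expression plasmid built on an mTagBFP2 backbone of about 4.75 kb (size without insert). It encodes a fusion of the monomeric blue fluorescent protein mTagBFP2 to the small GTPase Rab5a. The fluorescent protein is supplied by the backbone and sits at the N terminus of Rab5a. This orientation leaves the Rab C terminus free, which matters because Rab proteins are generally prenylated there for membrane attachment. The record gives a RefSeq mRNA accession as an alternative name for the insert but does not list a species. The cloning method is recorded as unknown. The "-7" in the name may refer to a linker between the two proteins, but the record does not explain it.

Transcription of the fusion is driven by the CMV promoter, a strong constitutive promoter in most mammalian cell lines. The listed 3′ sequencing primer implies that an SV40 polyadenylation signal follows the coding region. The plasmid is propagated in E. coli at high copy number under kanamycin selection. A neomycin resistance marker allows G418 selection of stably transfected mammalian cells. No feature table is provided, so the origin of replication and other backbone elements are not documented here.

The stated purpose is fluorescent localization of this Ras-family GTPase. Rab5a is widely used as a marker of early endosomes, so the construct serves as a blue-emitting tag for that compartment in live or fixed cell imaging. Excitation is recorded at 399 nm and emission at 456 nm, which leaves green and red channels free for multicolour experiments.
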