Addgene plasmid #55322: mTagBFP2-Rab5a-7
Purpose: Localization: Ras GTPase, Excitation: 399, Emission: 456
Depositing lab: Michael Davidson. Depositing organization: Florida State University, Tallahassee. Publication: An enhanced monomeric blue fluorescent protein with the high chemical stability of the chromophore. Subach OM, Cranfill PJ, Davidson MW, Verkhusha VV. PLoS One. 2011;6(12):e28674. Epub 2011 Dec 8. 10.1371/journal.pone.0028674 PubMed 22174863.
Backbone
  Vector backbone: mTagBFP2
  Backbone size w/o insert (bp): 4750
  Vector type: Mammalian Expression
  Selectable markers: Neomycin (select with G418)
Growth in bacteria
  Bacterial resistance: Kanamycin, 50 μg/mL
  Growth temperature: 37°C
  Growth strain: DH5alpha
  Copy number: High Copy
Gene/Insert
  Gene/Insert name: Rab5a (alt name: NM_004162.4)
  Promoter: CMV
  Tag / fusion protein: mTagBFP2 (N terminal on backbone)
  Cloning method: Unknown
  Sequencing primers: 5′ CMV-F; 3′ SV40pA-R
Terms and licenses: Academic/Nonprofit Terms; Industry Terms
Depositor comments: . Excitation = 399; Emission = 456
How to cite: mTagBFP2-Rab5a-7 was a gift from Michael Davidson (Addgene plasmid # 55322 ; http://n2t.net/addgene:55322 ; RRID:Addgene_55322)
